Addgene plasmid #69136: pK031.TRE-Cre (Supernova)
Purpose: For the Supernova, a series of vector systems for single-cell labeling and gene function sudies in vivo
Depositing lab: Takuji Iwasato. Depositing organization: National Institute of Genetics. Publication: NMDAR-regulated dynamics of layer 4 neuronal dendrites during thalamocortical reorganization in neonates. Mizuno H, Luo W, Tarusawa E, Saito YM, Sato T, Yoshimura Y, Itohara S, Iwasato T. Neuron. 2014 Apr 16;82(2):365-79. doi: 10.1016/j.neuron.2014.02.026. Epub 2014 Mar 27. PubMed 24685175.
Backbone
  Vector backbone: pTRE-tight
  Backbone manufacturer: Clontech
  Backbone size w/o insert (bp): 2546
  Total vector size (bp): 3684
  Vector type: Mammalian Expression
Growth in bacteria
  Bacterial resistance: Ampicillin, 100 μg/mL
  Growth temperature: 37°C
  Growth strain: DH5alpha
  Copy number: Unknown
Gene/Insert
  Gene/Insert name: NLS-Cre
  Species: SV40 , P1 phage
  Insert size (bp): 1138
  Cloning method: Unknown
  Sequencing primers: 5′ pCEP_fwd_primer
Terms and licenses: Academic/Nonprofit Terms; Industry Terms: Not Available to Industry
How to cite: pK031.TRE-Cre (Supernova) was a gift from Takuji Iwasato (Addgene plasmid # 69136 ; http://n2t.net/addgene:69136 ; RRID:Addgene_69136)
