[The description below was written by a language model from this plasmid's Addgene catalogue record and pLannotate feature annotations shown in this document.]
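Description:
pK031.TRE-Cre (Supernova) is a small mammalian expression plasmid of about 3.7 kb, built on the pTRE-tight backbone. It is propagated in E. coli through a high-copy ColE1/pUC-type origin of replication and selected with ampicillin via a β-lactamase gene driven by its own bla promoter. It carries no mammalian selection marker or viral elements in the annotated features, so it is a plain plasmid for introduction into cells rather than a packaged vector.

The payload is NLS-Cre, the bacteriophage P1 site-specific recombinase that acts at loxP sites, with a nuclear localisation signal that the record attributes to SV40. Expression is controlled by the tight TRE promoter, which consists of seven tet operator repeats upstream of a minimal CMV promoter. This promoter is nearly silent unless a tetracycline-controlled transactivator is present. An SV40 polyadenylation signal lies downstream of the coding sequence. A short fragment annotated as SV40 large T antigen sits between Cre and the poly(A) signal and most likely belongs to the SV40 3' region, although the table does not clarify its role. The NLS is not annotated as a separate feature.

The record lists the plasmid as a component of Supernova, a series of vectors for single-cell labeling and gene function studies in vivo. It does not describe the partner constructs. However, a TRE-driven Cre is suited to sparse recombination, because weak promoter activity would yield Cre in only a few cells. Those cells could then activate loxP-dependent reporter or effector cassettes supplied separately.
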