Features (pLannotate 1.2.2; 7 found; start..end, strand, type, name):
      4..318     +  promoter       tight TRE promoter: Tet-responsive promoter PTight, consisting of seven tet operator sequences followed by the minimal CMV promoter
    419..1444    +  CDS            Cre: site-specific recombinase Cre is a site-specific recombinase from bacteriophage P1. Recombination occurs at loxP sequences.
   1494..1577    +  CDS            large T antigen (fragment): large T antigen from SV40 (simian virus 40)
   1600..1681    +  polyA_signal   SV40 poly(A) signal: SV40 polyadenylation signal
   1863..2451    -  rep_origin     ori: high-copy-number ColE1/pMB1/pBR322/pUC origin of replication
   2622..3482    -  CDS            AmpR: β-lactamase; bla; confers resistance to ampicillin, carbenicillin, and related antibiotics
   3483..3587    -  promoter       AmpR promoter: bla
>Addgene plasmid #69136 | pK031.TRE-Cre (Supernova) | depositor full sequence | sequence record 164975 | pK031.TRE-Cre (Supernova) sequence 3686 bps
CTCGAGTTTACTCCCTATCAGTGATAGAGAACGTATGTCGAGTTTACTCCCTATCAGTGATAGAGAACGA
TGTCGAGTTTACTCCCTATCAGTGATAGAGAACGTATGTCGAGTTTACTCCCTATCAGTGATAGAGAACG
TATGTCGAGTTTACTCCCTATCAGTGATAGAGAACGTATGTCGAGTTTATCCCTATCAGTGATAGAGAAC
GTATGTCGAGTTTACTCCCTATCAGTGATAGAGAACGTATGTCGAGGTAGGCGTGTACGGTGGGAGGCCT
ATATAAGCAGAGCTCGTTTAGTGAACCGTCAGATCGCCTGGAGAATTCGCAGGATCAGTCGACCTGCAGC
CCAAGCTGTACCCCCTCGAAACTGACAGGAGAACCACCATGGGCCCAAAGAAGAAGAGAAAGGTTTCGAA
TTTACTGACCGTACACCAAAATTTGCCTGCATTACCGGTCGATGCAACGAGTGATGAGGTTCGCAAGAAC
CTGATGGACATGTTCAGGGATCGCCAGGCGTTTTCTGAGCATACCTGGAAAATGCTTCTGTCCGTTTGCC
GGTCGTGGGCGGCATGGTGCAAGTTGAATAACCGGAAATGGTTTCCCGCAGAACCTGAAGATGTTCGCGA
TTATCTTCTATATCTTCAGGCGCGCGGTCTGGCAGTAAAAACTATCCAGCAACATTTGGGCCAGCTAAAC
ATGCTTCATCGTCGGTCCGGGCTGCCACGACCAAGTGACAGCAATGCTGTTTCACTGGTTATGCGGCGGA
TCCGAAAAGAAAACGTTGATGCCGGTGAACGTGCAAAACAGGCTCTAGCGTTCGAACGCACTGATTTCGA
CCAGGTTCGTTCACTCATGGAAAATAGCGATCGCTGCCAGGATATACGTAATCTGGCATTTCTGGGGATT
GCTTATAACACCCTGTTACGTATAGCCGAAATTGCCAGGATCAGGGTTAAAGATATCTCACGTACTGACG
GTGGGAGAATGTTAATCCATATTGGCAGAACGAAAACGCTGGTTAGCACCGCAGGTGTAGAGAAGGCACT
TAGCCTGGGGGTAACTAAACTGGTCGAGCGATGGATTTCCGTCTCTGGTGTAGCTGATGATCCGAATAAC
TACCTGTTTTGCCGGGTCAGAAAAAATGGTGTTGCCGCGCCATCTGCCACCAGCCAGCTATCAACTCGCG
CCCTGGAAGGGATTTTTGAAGCAACTCATCGATTGATTTACGGCGCTAAGGATGACTCTGGTCAGAGATA
CCTGGCCTGGTCTGGACACAGTGCCCGTGTCGGAGCCGCGCGAGATATGGCCCGCGCTGGAGTTTCAATA
CCGGAGATCATGCAAGCTGGTGGCTGGACCAATGTAAATATTGTCATGAACTATATCCGTAACCTGGATA
GTGAAACAGGGGCAATGGTGCGCCTGCTGGAAGATGGCGATTAGCCATTAACGCGCGGCCGCATCGATAA
GCTTGTCGACGATATCTCTAGAGGATCATAATCAGCCATACCACATTTGTAGAGGTTTTACTTGCTTTAA
AAAACCTCCCACACCTCCCCCTGAACCTGAAACATAAAATGAATGCAATTGTTGTTGTTAACTTGTTTAT
TGCAGCTTATAATGGTTACAAATAAAGCAATAGCATCACAAATTTCACAAATAAAGCATTTTTTTCACTG
CCTCGAGCTTCCTCGCTCACTGACTCGCTGCGCTCGGTCGTTCGGCTGCGGCGAGCGGTATCAGCTCACT
CAAAGGCGGTAATACGGTTATCCACAGAATCAGGGGATAACGCAGGAAAGAACATGTGAGCAAAAGGCCA
GCAAAAGGCCAGGAACCGTAAAAAGGCCGCGTTGCTGGCGTTTTTCCATAGGCTCCGCCCCCCTGACGAG
CATCACAAAAATCGACGCTCAAGTCAGAGGTGGCGAAACCCGACAGGACTATAAAGATACCAGGCGTTTC
CCCCTGGAAGCTCCCTCGTGCGCTCTCCTGTTCCGACCCTGCCGCTTACCGGATACCTGTCCGCCTTTCT
CCCTTCGGGAAGCGTGGCGCTTTCTCAATGCTCACGCTGTAGGTATCTCAGTTCGGTGTAGGTCGTTCGC
TCCAAGCTGGGCTGTGTGCACGAACCCCCCGTTCAGCCCGACCGCTGCGCCTTATCCGGTAACTATCGTC
TTGAGTCCAACCCGGTAAGACACGACTTATCGCCACTGGCAGCAGCCACTGGTAACAGGATTAGCAGAGC
GAGGTATGTAGGCGGTGCTACAGAGTTCTTGAAGTGGTGGCCTAACTACGGCTACACTAGAAGGACAGTA
TTTGGTATCTGCGCTCTGCTGAAGCCAGTTACCTTCGGAAAAAGAGTTGGTAGCTCTTGATCCGGCAAAC
AAACCACCGCTGGTAGCGGTGGTTTTTTTGTTTGCAAGCAGCAGATTACGCGCAGAAAAAAAGGATCTCA
AGAAGATCCTTTGATCTTTTCTACGGGGTCTGACGCTCAGTGGAACGAAAACTCACGTTAAGGGATTTTG
GTCATGAGATTATCAAAAAGGATCTTCACCTAGATCCTTTTAAATTAAAAATGAAGTTTTAAATCAATCT
AAAGTATATATGAGTAAACTTGGTCTGACAGTTACCAATGCTTAATCAGTGAGGCACCTATCTCAGCGAT
CTGTCTATTTCGTTCATCCATAGTTGCCTGACTCCCCGTCGTGTAGATAACTACGATACGGGAGGGCTTA
CCATCTGGCCCCAGTGCTGCAATGATACCGCGAGACCCACGCTCACCGGCTCCAGATTTATCAGCAATAA
ACCAGCCAGCCGGAAGGGCCGAGCGCAGAAGTGGTCCTGCAACTTTATCCGCCTCCATCCAGTCTATTAA
TTGTTGCCGGGAAGCTAGAGTAAGTAGTTCGCCAGTTAATAGTTTGCGCAACGTTGTTGCCATTGCTACA
GGCATCGTGGTGTCACGCTCGTCGTTTGGTATGGCTTCATTCAGCTCCGGTTCCCAACGATCAAGGCGAG
TTACATGATCCCCCATGTTGTGCAAAAAAGCGGTTAGCTCCTTCGGTCCTCCGATCGTTGTCAGAAGTAA
GTTGGCCGCAGTGTTATCACTCATGGTTATGGCAGCACTGCATAATTCTCTTACTGTCATGCCATCCGTA
AGATGCTTTTCTGTGACTGGTGAGTACTCAACCAAGTCATTCTGAGAATAGTGTATGCGGCGACCGAGTT
GCTCTTGCCCGGCGTCAATACGGGATAATACCGCGCCACATAGCAGAACTTTAAAAGTGCTCATCATTGG
AAAACGTTCTTCGGGGCGAAAACTCTCAAGGATCTTACCGCTGTTGAGATCCAGTTCGATGTAACCCACT
CGTGCACCCAACTGATCTTCAGCATCTTTTACTTTCACCAGCGTTTCTGGGTGAGCAAAAACAGGAAGGC
AAAATGCCGCAAAAAAGGGAATAAGGGCGACACGGAAATGTTGAATACTCATACTCTTCCTTTTTCAATA
TTATTGAAGCATTTATCAGGGTTATTGTCTCATGAGCGGATACATATTTGAATGTATTTAGAAAAATAAA
CAAATAGGGGTTCCGCGCACATTTCCCCGAAAAGTGCCACCTGACGTCTAAGAAACCATTATTATCATGA
CATTAACCTATAAAAATAGGCGTATCACGAGGCCCTTTCGTCTTCA
