>Addgene plasmid #69136 | pK031.TRE-Cre (Supernova) | addgene partial sequence | sequence record 164973 | pBRforEco 5'-AATAGGCGTATCACGAGGC-3'
CTCGAGTTTACTCCCTATCAGTGATAGAGAACGTATGTCGAGTTTACTCCCTATCAGTGATAGAGAACGA
TGTCGAGTTTACTCCCTATCAGTGATAGAGAACGTATGTCGAGTTTACTCCCTATCAGTGATAGAGAACG
TATGTCGAGTTTACTCCCTATCAGTGATAGAGAACGTATGTCGAGTTTATCCCTATCAGTGATAGAGAAC
GTATGTCGAGTTTACTCCCTATCAGTGATAGAGAACGTATGTCGAGGTAGGCGTGTACGGTGGGAGGCCT
ATATAAGCAGAGCTCGTTTAGTGAACCGTCAGATCGCCTGGAGAATTCGCAGGATCAGTCGACCTGCAGC
CCAAGCTGTACCCCCTCGAAACTGACAGGAGAACCACCATGGGCCCAAAGAAGAAGAGAAAGGTTTCGAA
TTTACTGACCGTACACCAAAATTTGCCTGCATTACCGGTCGATGCAACGAGTGATGAGGTTCGCAAGAAC
CTGATGGACATGTTCAGGGATCGCCAGGCGTTTTCTGAGCATACCTGGAAAATGCTTCTGTCCGTTTGCC
GGTCGTGGGCGGCATGGTGCAAGTTGAATAACCGGAAATGGTTTCCCGCAGAACCTGAAGATGTTCGCGA
TTATCTTCTATATCTTCAGGCGCGCGGTCTGGCAGTAAAAACTATCCAGCAACATTTGGGCCAGCTAAAC
ATGCTTCATCGTCGGTCCGGGCTGCCACGACCAAGTGACAGCAATGCTGTTTCACTGGTTATGCGGCGGA
TCCGAAAAGAAAACGTTGATGCCGGTGAACGTGCAAAACAGGCTCTAGCGTTCGAACGCACTGATTTCGA
CCAGGTTCGTTCACTCATGGAAAATAGCGATCGCTGCCAGGATATACGTAATCTGGCATTTCTGGGGATT
GCTTATAACACCCTGTTACGTATAGCCGAAATTGCCAGGATCAGGGTTAAAGATATCTCACGTACTGACG
GTGGGAGAATGTTAATCCATATTGGCAGAACGAAAACGCTGGTTAGCACCGCAGG
