>Addgene plasmid #69136 | pK031.TRE-Cre (Supernova) | addgene partial sequence | sequence record 164974 | SV40pA-R 5'-GAAATTTGTGATGCTATTGC-3'
ATTATAAGCTGCAATAAACAAGTTAACAACAACAATTGCATTCATTTTATGTTTCAGGTTCAGGGGGAGG
TGTGGGAGGTTTTTTAAAGCAAGTAAAACCTCTACAAATGTGGTATGGCTGATTATGATCCTCTAGAGAT
ATCGTCGACAAGCTTATCGATGCGGCCGCGCGTTAATGGCTAATCGCCATCTTCCAGCAGGCGCACCATT
GCCCCTGTTTCACTATCCAGGTTACGGATATAGTTCATGACAATATTTACATTGGTCCAGCCACCAGCTT
GCATGATCTCCGGTATTGAAACTCCAGCGCGGGCCATATCTCGCGCGGCTCCGACACGGGCACTGTGTCC
AGACCAGGCCAGGTATCTCTGACCAGAGTCATCCTTAGCGCCGTAAATCAATCGATGAGTTGCTTCAAAA
ATCCCTTCCAGGGCGCGAGTTGATAGCTGGCTGGTGGCAGATGGCGCGGCAACACCATTTTTTCTGACCC
GGCAAAACAGGTAGTTATTCGGATCATCAGCTACACCAGAGACGGAAATCCATCGCTCGACCAGTTTAGT
TACCCCCAGGCTAAGTGCCTTCTCTACACCTGCGGTGCTAACCAGCGTTTTCGTTCTGCCAATATGGATT
AACATTCTCCCACCGTCAGTACGTGAGATATCTTTAACCCTGATCCTGGCAATTTCGGCTATACGTAACA
GGGTGTTATAAGCAATCCCCAGAAATGCCAGATTACGTATATCCTGGCAGCGATCGCTATTTTCCATGAG
TGAACGAACCTGGTCGAAATCAGTGCGTTCGAACGCTAGAGCCTGTTTTGCACGTTCACCGGCATCAACG
TTTTCTTTTCGGATCCGCCGCATAACCAGTGAAACAGCATTGCTGTCACTTGGTCGTGGCAGCCCGGACC
GACGATGAAGCATGTTTAGCTGGCCCAAATGTTGCTGGATAGTTTT
